>Addgene plasmid #228736 | pLKO.1-scrambled-GFP | addgene full sequence | sequence record 479481 | Addgene NGS Result
CAATACGCAAACCGCCTCTCCCCGCGCGTTGGCCGATTCATTAATGCAGCTGGCACGACAGGTTTCCCGA
CTGGAAAGCGGGCAGTGAGCGCAACGCAATTAATGTGAGTTAGCTCACTCATTAGGCACCCCAGGCTTTA
CACTTTATGCTTCCGGCTCGTATGTTGTGTGGAATTGTGAGCGGATAACAATTTCACACAGGAAACAGCT
ATGACCATGATTACGCCAAGCGCGCAATTAACCCTCACTAAAGGGAACAAAAGCTGGAGCTGCAAGCTTA
ATGTAGTCTTATGCAATACTCTTGTAGTCTTGCAACATGGTAACGATGAGTTAGCAACATGCCTTACAAG
GAGAGAAAAAGCACCGTGCATGCCGATTGGTGGAAGTAAGGTGGTACGATCGTGCCTTATTAGGAAGGCA
ACAGACGGGTCTGACATGGATTGGACGAACCACTGAATTGCCGCATTGCAGAGATATTGTATTTAAGTGC
CTAGCTCGATACATAAACGGGTCTCTCTGGTTAGACCAGATCTGAGCCTGGGAGCTCTCTGGCTAACTAG
GGAACCCACTGCTTAAGCCTCAATAAAGCTTGCCTTGAGTGCTTCAAGTAGTGTGTGCCCGTCTGTTGTG
TGACTCTGGTAACTAGAGATCCCTCAGACCCTTTTAGTCAGTGTGGAAAATCTCTAGCAGTGGCGCCCGA
ACAGGGACTTGAAAGCGAAAGGGAAACCAGAGGAGCTCTCTCGACGCAGGACTCGGCTTGCTGAAGCGCG
CACGGCAAGAGGCGAGGGGCGGCGACTGGTGAGTACGCCAAAAATTTTGACTAGCGGAGGCTAGAAGGAG
AGAGATGGGTGCGAGAGCGTCAGTATTAAGCGGGGGAGAATTAGATCGCGATGGGAAAAAATTCGGTTAA
GGCCAGGGGGAAAGAAAAAATATAAATTAAAACATATAGTATGGGCAAGCAGGGAGCTAGAACGATTCGC
AGTTAATCCTGGCCTGTTAGAAACATCAGAAGGCTGTAGACAAATACTGGGACAGCTACAACCATCCCTT
CAGACAGGATCAGAAGAACTTAGATCATTATATAATACAGTAGCAACCCTCTATTGTGTGCATCAAAGGA
TAGAGATAAAAGACACCAAGGAAGCTTTAGACAAGATAGAGGAAGAGCAAAACAAAAGTAAGACCACCGC
ACAGCAAGCGGCCGCTGATCTTCAGACCTGGAGGAGGAGATATGAGGGACAATTGGAGAAGTGAATTATA
TAAATATAAAGTAGTAAAAATTGAACCATTAGGAGTAGCACCCACCAAGGCAAAGAGAAGAGTGGTGCAG
AGAGAAAAAAGAGCAGTGGGAATAGGAGCTTTGTTCCTTGGGTTCTTGGGAGCAGCAGGAAGCACTATGG
GCGCAGCGTCAATGACGCTGACGGTACAGGCCAGACAATTATTGTCTGGTATAGTGCAGCAGCAGAACAA
TTTGCTGAGGGCTATTGAGGCGCAACAGCATCTGTTGCAACTCACAGTCTGGGGCATCAAGCAGCTCCAG
GCAAGAATCCTGGCTGTGGAAAGATACCTAAAGGATCAACAGCTCCTGGGGATTTGGGGTTGCTCTGGAA
AACTCATTTGCACCACTGCTGTGCCTTGGAATGCTAGTTGGAGTAATAAATCTCTGGAACAGATTTGGAA
TCACACGACCTGGATGGAGTGGGACAGAGAAATTAACAATTACACAAGCTTAATACACTCCTTAATTGAA
GAATCGCAAAACCAGCAAGAAAAGAATGAACAAGAATTATTGGAATTAGATAAATGGGCAAGTTTGTGGA
ATTGGTTTAACATAACAAATTGGCTGTGGTATATAAAATTATTCATAATGATAGTAGGAGGCTTGGTAGG
TTTAAGAATAGTTTTTGCTGTACTTTCTATAGTGAATAGAGTTAGGCAGGGATATTCACCATTATCGTTT
CAGACCCACCTCCCAACCCCGAGGGGACCCGACAGGCCCGAAGGAATAGAAGAAGAAGGTGGAGAGAGAG
ACAGAGACAGATCCATTCGATTAGTGAACGGATCTCGACGGTATCGATCACGAGACTAGCCTCGAGCGGC
CGCCCCCTTCACCGAGGGCCTATTTCCCATGATTCCTTCATATTTGCATATACGATACAAGGCTGTTAGA
GAGATAATTGGAATTAATTTGACTGTAAACACAAAGATATTAGTACAAAATACGTGACGTAGAAAGTAAT
AATTTCTTGGGTAGTTTGCAGTTTTAAAATTATGTTTTAAAATGGACTATCATATGCTTACCGTAACTTG
AAAGTATTTCGATTTCTTGGCTTTATATATCTTGTGGAAAGGACGAAACACCGGGTTCTAAGTTCCGTGT
TCAGGCTCGAGCCTGAACACGGAACTTAGAACTTTTTGAATTCTCGACCTCGAGACAAATGGCAGTATTC
ATCCACAATTTTAAAAGAAAAGGGGGGATTGGGGGGTACAGTGCAGGGGAAAGAATAGTAGACATAATAG
CAACAGACATACAAACTAAAGAATTACAAAAACAAATTACAAAAATTCAAAATTTTCGGGTTTATTACAG
GGACAGCAGAGATCCACTTTGGCCGCGGCTCGAGGGGGTTGGGGTTGCGCCTTTTCCAAGGCAGCCCTGG
GTTTGCGCAGGGACGCGGCTGCTCTGGGCGTGGTTCCGGGAAACGCAGCGGCGCCGACCCTGGGTCTCGC
ACATTCTTCACGTCCGTTCGCAGCGTCACCCGGATCTTCGCCGCTACCCTTGTGGGCCCCCCGGCGACGC
TTCCTGCTCCGCCCCTAAGTCGGGAAGGTTCCTTGCGGTTCGCGGCGTGCCGGACGTGACAAACGGAAGC
CGCACGTCTCACTAGTTATTAATAGTAATCAATTACGGGGTCATTAGTTCATAGCCCATATATGGAGTTC
CGCGTTACATAACTTACGGTAAATGGCCCGCCTGGCTGACCGCCCAACGACCCCCGCCCATTGACGTCAA
TAATGACGTATGTTCCCATAGTAACGCCAATAGGGACTTTCCATTGACGTCAATGGGTGGAGTATTTACG
GTAAACTGCCCACTTGGCAGTACATCAAGTGTATCATATGCCAAGTACGCCCCCTATTGACGTCAATGAC
GGTAAATGGCCCGCCTGGCATTATGCCCAGTACATGACCTTATGGGACTTTCCTACTTGGCAGTACATCT
ACGTATTAGTCATCGCTATTACCATGGTCGAGGTGAGCCCCACGTTCTGCTTCACTCTCCCCATCTCCCC
CCCCTCCCCACCCCCAATTTTGTATTTATTTATTTTTTAATTATTTTGTGCAGCGATGGGGGCGGGGGGG
GGGGGGGGGCGCGCCCCGGGGGGGGGGGGGGGGGGGGGGGGGGGGGGGGGGGGGGGGGGGGGGGGGGGGG
GGGGGGCCAGGGGGGGGGGGGGGGGGGGGAAGGTTTTTTTTTTGGGGGGGGGGGGGGAGGCGGAGAGGTG
CGGCGGCAGCCAATCAGAGCGGCGCGCTCCGAAAGTTTCCTTTTATGGCGAGGCGGCGGCGGCGGCGGCC
CTATAAAAAGCGAAGCGCGCGGCGGGCGGGAGTCGCTGCGCGCTGCCTTCGCCCCGTGCCCCGCTCCGCC
GCCGCCTCGCGCCGCCCGCCCCGGCTCTGACTGACCGCGTTACTCCCACAGGTGAGCGGGCGGGACGGCC
CTTCTCCTCCGGGCTGTAATTAGCGCTTGGTTTAATGACGGCTTGTTTCTTTTCTGTGGCTGCGTGAAAG
CCTTGAGGGGCTCCGGGAGGGCCCTTTGTGCGGGGGGAGCGGCTCGGGGGGTGCGTGCGTGTGTGTGTGC
GTGGGGAGCGCCGCGTGCGGCTCCGCGCTGCCCGGCGGCTGTGAGCGCTGCGGGCGCGGCGCGGGGCTTT
GTGCGCTCCGCAGTGTGCGCGAGGGGAGCGCGGCCGGGGGCGGTGCCCCGCGGTGCGGGGGGGGCTGCGA
GGGGAACAAAGGCTGCGTGCGGGGTGTGTGCGTGGGGGGGTGAGCAGGGGGTGTGGGCGCGTCGGTCGGG
CTGCAACCCCCCCTGCACCCCCCTCCCCGAGTTGCTGAGCACGGCCCGGCTTCGGGTGCGGGGCTCCGTA
CGGGGCGTGGCGCGGGGCTCGCCGTGCCGGGCGGGGGGTGGCGGCAGGTGGGGGTGCCGGGCGGGGCGGG
GCCGCCTCGGGCCGGGGAGGGCTCGGGGGAGGGGCGCGGCGGCCCCCGGAGCGCCGGCGGCTGTCGAGGC
GCGGCGAGCCGCAGCCATTGCCTTTTATGGTAATCGTGCGAGAGGGCGCAGGGACTTCCTTTGTCCCAAA
TCTGTGCGGAGCCGAAATCTGGGAGGCGCCGCCGCACCCCCTCTAGCGGGCGCGGGGCGAAGCGGTGCGG
CGCCGGCAGGAAGGAAATGGGCGGGGAGGGCCTTCGTGCGTCGCCGCGCCGCCGTCCCCTTCTCCCTCTC
CAGCCTCGGGGCTGTCCGCGGGGGGACGGCTGCCTTCGGGGGGGACGGGGCAGGGCGGGGTTCGGCTTCT
GGCGTGTGACCGGCGGCTCTAGAGCCTCTGCTAACCATGTTCATGCCTTCTTCTTTTTCCTACAGCTCCT
GGGCAACGTGCTGGTTATTGTGCTGTCTCATCATTTTGGCAAAGAATTCGCGGCCGCTAGCGCTACCGGT
CGCCACCATGGTGAGCAAGGGCGAGGAGCTGTTCACCGGGGTGGTGCCCATCCTGGTCGAGCTGGACGGC
GACGTAAACGGCCACAAGTTCAGCGTGTCCGGCGAGGGCGAGGGCGATGCCACCTACGGCAAGCTGACCC
TGAAGTTCATCTGCACCACCGGCAAGCTGCCCGTGCCCTGGCCCACCCTCGTGACCACCCTGACCTACGG
CGTGCAGTGCTTCAGCCGCTACCCCGACCACATGAAGCAGCACGACTTCTTCAAGTCCGCCATGCCCGAA
GGCTACGTCCAGGAGCGCACCATCTTCTTCAAGGACGACGGCAACTACAAGACCCGCGCCGAGGTGAAGT
TCGAGGGCGACACCCTGGTGAACCGCATCGAGCTGAAGGGCATCGACTTCAAGGAGGACGGCAACATCCT
GGGGCACAAGCTGGAGTACAACTACAACAGCCACAACGTCTATATCATGGCCGACAAGCAGAAGAACGGC
ATCAAGGTGAACTTCAAGATCCGCCACAACATCGAGGACGGCAGCGTGCAGCTCGCCGACCACTACCAGC
AGAACACCCCCATCGGCGACGGCCCCGTGCTGCTGCCCGACAACCACTACCTGAGCACCCAGTCCGCCCT
GAGCAAAGACCCCAACGAGAAGCGCGATCACATGGTCCTGCTGGAGTTCGTGACCGCCGCCGGGATCACT
CTCGGCATGGACGAGCTGTACAAGTAGGAATTCGTCGAGGGACCTAATAACTTCGTATAGCATACATTAT
ACGAAGTTATACATGTTTAAGGGTTCCGGTTCCACTAGGTACAATTCGATATCAAGCTTATCGATAATCA
ACCTCTGGATTACAAAATTTGTGAAAGATTGACTGGTATTCTTAACTATGTTGCTCCTTTTACGCTATGT
GGATACGCTGCTTTAATGCCTTTGTATCATGCTATTGCTTCCCGTATGGCTTTCATTTTCTCCTCCTTGT
ATAAATCCTGGTTGCTGTCTCTTTATGAGGAGTTGTGGCCCGTTGTCAGGCAACGTGGCGTGGTGTGCAC
TGTGTTTGCTGACGCAACCCCCACTGGTTGGGGCATTGCCACCACCTGTCAGCTCCTTTCCGGGACTTTC
GCTTTCCCCCTCCCTATTGCCACGGCGGAACTCATCGCCGCCTGCCTTGCCCGCTGCTGGACAGGGGCTC
GGCTGTTGGGCACTGACAATTCCGTGGTGTTGTCGGGGAAATCATCGTCCTTTCCTTGGCTGCTCGCCTG
TGTTGCCACCTGGATTCTGCGCGGGACGTCCTTCTGCTACGTCCCTTCGGCCCTCAATCCAGCGGACCTT
CCTTCCCGCGGCCTGCTGCCGGCTCTGCGGCCTCTTCCGCGTCTTCGCCTTCGCCCTCAGACGAGTCGGA
TCTCCCTTTGGGCCGCCTCCCCGCATCGATACCGTCGACCTCGATCGAGACCTAGAAAAACATGGAGCAA
TCACAAGTAGCAATACAGCAGCTACCAATGCTGATTGTGCCTGGCTAGAAGCACAAGAGGAGGAGGAGGT
GGGTTTTCCAGTCACACCTCAGGTACCTTTAAGACCAATGACTTACAAGGCAGCTGTAGATCTTAGCCAC
TTTTTAAAAGAAAAGGGGGGACTGGAAGGGCTAATTCACTCCCAACGAAGACAAGATCTGCTTTTTGCTT
GTACTGGGTCTCTCTGGTTAGACCAGATCTGAGCCTGGGAGCTCTCTGGCTAACTAGGGAACCCACTGCT
TAAGCCTCAATAAAGCTTGCCTTGAGTGCTTCAAGTAGTGTGTGCCCGTCTGTTGTGTGACTCTGGTAAC
TAGAGATCCCTCAGACCCTTTTAGTCAGTGTGGAAAATCTCTAGCAGTAGTAGTTCATGTCATCTTATTA
TTCAGTATTTATAACTTGCAAAGAAATGAATATCAGAGAGTGAGAGGAACTTGTTTATTGCAGCTTATAA
TGGTTACAAATAAAGCAATAGCATCACAAATTTCACAAATAAAGCATTTTTTTCACTGCATTCTAGTTGT
GGTTTGTCCAAACTCATCAATGTATCTTATCATGTCTGGCTCTAGCTATCCCGCCCCTAACTCCGCCCAT
CCCGCCCCTAACTCCGCCCAGTTCCGCCCATTCTCCGCCCCATGGCTGACTAATTTTTTTTATTTATGCA
GAGGCCGAGGCCGCCTCGGCCTCTGAGCTATTCCAGAAGTAGTGAGGAGGCTTTTTTGGAGGCCTAGGGA
CGTACCCAATTCGCCCTATAGTGAGTCGTATTACGCGCGCTCACTGGCCGTCGTTTTACAACGTCGTGAC
TGGGAAAACCCTGGCGTTACCCAACTTAATCGCCTTGCAGCACATCCCCCTTTCGCCAGCTGGCGTAATA
GCGAAGAGGCCCGCACCGATCGCCCTTCCCAACAGTTGCGCAGCCTGAATGGCGAATGGG
[124 nt withheld, positions 7131-7254]
C
[91 nt withheld, positions 7256-7346]
A
[49 nt withheld, positions 7348-7396]
CCTTTGACGTTGGAGTCCACGTTCTTT
[37 nt withheld, positions 7424-7460]
ACCCTATCTCGGTCTATTCTTTTGATTTATAAGGGATTTTGCCGATTTCGGCCTATTGGTTAAAAAATGA
GCTGATTTAACAAAAATTTAACGCGAATTTTAACAAAATATTAACGCTTACAATTTAGGTGGCACTTTTC
GGGGAAATGTGCGCGGAACCCCTATTTGTTTATTTTTCTAAATACATTCAAATATGTATCCGCTCATGAG
ACAATAACCCTGATAAATGCTTCAATAATATTGAAAAAGGAAGAGTATGAGTATTCAACATTTCCGTGTC
GCCCTTATTCCCTTTTTTGCGGCATTTTGCCTTCCTGTTTTTGCTCACCCAGAAACGCTGGTGAAAGTAA
AAGATGCTGAAGATCAGTTGGGTGCACGAGTGGGTTACATCGAACTGGATCTCAACAGCGGTAAGATCCT
TGAGAGTTTTCGCCCCGAAGAACGTTTTCCAATGATGAGCACTTTTAAAGTTCTGCTATGTGGCGCGGTA
TTATCCCGTATTGACGCCGGGCAAGAGCAACTCGGTCGCCGCATACACTATTCTCAGAATGACTTGGTTG
AGTACTCACCAGTCACAGAAAAGCATCTTACGGATGGCATGACAGTAAGAGAATTATGCAGTGCTGCCAT
AACCATGAGTGATAACACTGCGGCCAACTTACTTCTGACAACGATCGGAGGACCGAAGGAGCTAACCGCT
TTTTTGCACAACATGGGGGATCATGTAACTCGCCTTGATCGTTGGGAACCGGAGCTGAATGAAGCCATAC
CAAACGACGAGCGTGACACCACGATGCCTGTAGCAATGGCAACAACGTTGCGCAAACTATTAACTGGCGA
ACTACTTACTCTAGCTTCCCGGCAACAATTAATAGACTGGATGGAGGCGGATAAAGTTGCAGGACCACTT
CTGCGCTCGGCCCTTCCGGCTGGCTGGTTTATTGCTGATAAATCTGGAGCCGGTGAGCGTGGGTCTCGCG
GTATCATTGCAGCACTGGGGCCAGATGGTAAGCCCTCCCGTATCGTAGTTATCTACACGACGGGGAGTCA
GGCAACTATGGATGAACGAAATAGACAGATCGCTGAGATAGGTGCCTCACTGATTAAGCATTGGTAACTG
TCAGACCAAGTTTACTCATATATACTTTAGATTGATTTAAAACTTCATTTTTAATTTAAAAGGATCTAGG
TGAAGATCCTTTTTGATAATCTCATGACCAAAATCCCTTAACGTGAGTTTTCGTTCCACTGAGCGTCAGA
CCCCGTAGAAAAGATCAAAGGATCTTCTTGAGATCCTTTTTTTCTGCGCGTAATCTGCTGCTTGCAAACA
AAAAAACCACCGCTACCAGCGGTGGTTTGTTTGCCGGATCAAGAGCTACCAACTCTTTTTCCGAAGGTAA
CTGGCTTCAGCAGAGCGCAGATACCAAATACTGTTCTTCTAGTGTAGCCGTAGTTAGGCCACCACTTCAA
GAACTCTGTAGCACCGCCTACATACCTCGCTCTGCTAATCCTGTTACCAGTGGCTGCTGCCAGTGGCGAT
AAGTCGTGTCTTACCGGGTTGGACTCAAGACGATAGTTACCGGATAAGGCGCAGCGGTCGGGCTGAACGG
GGGGTTCGTGCACACAGCCCAGCTTGGAGCGAACGACCTACACCGAACTGAGATACCTACAGCGTGAGCT
ATGAGAAAGCGCCACGCTTCCCGAAGGGAGAAAGGCGGACAGGTATCCGGTAAGCGGCAGGGTCGGAACA
GGAGAGCGCACGAGGGAGCTTCCAGGGGGAAACGCCTGGTATCTTTATAGTCCTGTCGGGTTTCGCCACC
TCTGACTTGAGCGTCGATTTTTGTGATGCTCGTCAGGGGGGCGGAGCCTATGGAAAAACGCCAGCAACGC
GGCCTTTTTACGGTTCCTGGCCTTTTGCTGGCCTTTTGCTCACATGTTCTTTCCTGCGTTATCCCCTGAT
TCTGTGGATAACCGTATTACCGCCTTTGAGTGAGCTGATACCGCTCGCCGCAGCCGAACGACCGAGCGCA
GCGAGTCAGTGAGCGAGGAAGCGGAAGAGCGCC
Features (pLannotate 1.2.2; 33 found; start..end, strand, type, name):
    101..122     +  protein_bind   CAP binding site: CAP binding activates transcription in the presence of cAMP. E. coli catabolite activator protein
    137..167     +  promoter       lac promoter: promoter for the E. coli lac operon
    175..191     +  protein_bind   lac operator: The lac repressor binds to the lac operator to inhibit transcription in E. coli. This inhibition can be relieved by adding lactose or isopropyl-β-D-thiogalactopyranoside (IPTG). lac repressor encoded by lacI
    236..254     +  promoter       T3 promoter: promoter for bacteriophage T3 RNA polymerase
    282..508     +  promoter       RSV promoter: Rous sarcoma virus enhancer/promoter
    509..689     +  LTR            5' LTR (truncated): truncated 5' long terminal repeat (LTR) from HIV-1
    736..861     +  misc_feature   HIV-1 Ψ: packaging signal of human immunodeficiency virus type 1
    845..1208    +  CDS            HIV-1 gag (fragment): gag protein from human immunodeficiency virus 1; gag
   1354..1587    +  misc_feature   RRE: The Rev response element (RRE) of HIV-1 allows for Rev-dependent mRNA export from the nucleus to the cytoplasm.
   1964..2064    +  CDS            Rev (fragment): human immunodeficiency virus 1 (HIV-1) Rev protein; rev; enhances nuclear export of unspliced and incompletely spliced viral mRNAs
   2114..2354    +  promoter       U6 promoter: RNA polymerase III promoter for human U6 snRNA
   2459..2576    +  misc_feature   cPPT/CTS: central polypurine tract and central termination sequence of HIV-1
   2625..2886    +  promoter       hPGK promoter (fragment): human phosphoglycerate kinase 1 promoter
   2943..3246    +  enhancer       CMV enhancer: human cytomegalovirus immediate early enhancer
   3248..3371    +  promoter       chicken β-actin promoter (fragment): contains a 21-bp deletion relative to the standard chicken β-actin promoter
   3477..3598    +  promoter       chicken β-actin promoter (fragment): contains a 21-bp deletion relative to the standard chicken β-actin promoter
   3599..4615    +  intron         chimeric intron: chimera between introns from chicken β-actin and rabbit β-globin
   4698..5414    +  CDS            EGFP: EGFP is a basic (constitutively fluorescent) green fluorescent protein published in 1996, derived from Aequorea victoria. It is reported to be a rapidly-maturing weak dimer with moderate acid sensitivity.
   5437..5470    +  protein_bind   loxP: Cre-mediated recombination occurs in the 8-bp core sequence (GCATACAT). Cre recombinase
   5503..5526    +  misc_feature   MCS (fragment): pBluescript multiple cloning site
   5526..6114    +  misc_feature   WPRE: woodchuck hepatitis virus posttranscriptional regulatory element
   6115..6134    +  misc_feature   MCS (fragment): pBluescript multiple cloning site
   6136..6321    +  CDS            nef (fragment): NEF_HV1Z2 - Experimental evidence at protein level: Swiss-Prot protein existence level 1. Extracellular Nef protein targets CD4(+) T-lymphocytes for apoptosis by interacting with CXCR4 surface receptors. From Human immunodeficiency virus type 1 group M subtype D (isolate Z2/CDC-Z34) (HIV-1).
   6323..6556    +  LTR            3' LTR (ΔU3): self-inactivating 3' long terminal repeat (LTR) from HIV-1
   6628..6749    +  polyA_signal   SV40 poly(A) signal: SV40 polyadenylation signal
   6789..6924    +  rep_origin     SV40 ori: SV40 origin of replication
   6945..6963    -  promoter       T7 promoter: promoter for bacteriophage T7 RNA polymerase
   6971..7126    +  CDS            lacZα (fragment): LacZα fragment of β-galactosidase; lacZ fragment
   7131..7559    +  rep_origin     f1 ori (sequence partly withheld): f1 bacteriophage origin of replication; arrow indicates direction of (+) strand synthesis
   7612..7716    +  promoter       AmpR promoter: bla
   7717..8577    +  CDS            AmpR: β-lactamase; bla; confers resistance to ampicillin, carbenicillin, and related antibiotics
   8748..9336    +  rep_origin     ori: high-copy-number ColE1/pMB1/pBR322/pUC origin of replication
   9519..88      +  CDS            lacI (fragment) (across the origin): lac repressor; lacI; The lac repressor binds to the lac operator to inhibit transcription in E. coli. This inhibition can be relieved by adding lactose or isopropyl-β-D-thiogalactopyranoside (IPTG).
