[The description below was written by a language model from this plasmid's Addgene catalogue record and pLannotate feature annotations shown in this document.]
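Description:
pLKO.1-scrambled-GFP is a pLKO.1-based shRNA plasmid with a third-generation, self-inactivating HIV-1 lentiviral architecture, catalogued as a mammalian expression vector. It serves as the non-targeting control for knockdown of Miro1 (Rhot1) in mouse and rat cells: its hairpin is a scrambled version of the Miro1-targeting shRNA. In bacteria it is maintained through a high-copy ColE1/pUC-type origin and selected with ampicillin via the β-lactamase gene. An f1 origin, an SV40 origin and remnants of lac and pBluescript cloning sequences are also present in the backbone.

The transfer cassette begins with an RSV promoter fused to a truncated 5' LTR, which allows Tat-independent transcription of the viral genome. This is followed by the Ψ packaging signal with a gag fragment, the Rev response element for nuclear export of the unspliced RNA, and a cPPT/CTS element that aids nuclear import. It ends in a ΔU3 3' LTR, which inactivates the LTR promoter after integration, with an SV40 polyadenylation signal downstream. A human U6 RNA polymerase III promoter drives the scrambled hairpin.

Only a fragment of the hPGK promoter from the original pLKO.1 selection cassette remains, and no puromycin resistance gene is annotated. Downstream of that fragment, a CAG-type promoter (CMV enhancer, chicken β-actin promoter and chimeric intron) expresses EGFP, followed by a single loxP site and a WPRE to enhance transcript expression. The strong EGFP signal marks cells carrying the construct and can outline their shape. This fits the associated study of mitochondrial dynamics in cortical astrocyte morphogenesis, although the record does not state the delivery method used.
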