Addgene plasmid #228736: pLKO.1-scrambled-GFP
Purpose: GFP expressing scramble of shRNA targeting Miro1
Depositing lab: Cagla Eroglu. Depositing organization: Duke University. Publication: Mitochondrial fission controls astrocyte morphogenesis and organization in the cortex. Rodriguez Salazar MP, Kolanukuduru S, Ramirez V, Lyu B, Manigault G, Sejourne G, Sesaki H, Yu G, Eroglu C. J Cell Biol. 2025 Oct 6;224(10):e202410130. doi: 10.1083/jcb.202410130. Epub 2025 Sep 3. PubMed 40899994.
Backbone
  Vector backbone: pLKO.1
  Vector type: Mammalian Expression
Growth in bacteria
  Bacterial resistance: Ampicillin, 100 μg/mL
  Growth temperature: 37°C
  Growth strain: NEB Stable
  Copy number: High Copy
Gene/Insert
  Gene/Insert name: Miro1
  gRNA/shRNA sequence: GTTCTAAGTTCCGTGTTCAGG
  Species: M. musculus (mouse), R. norvegicus (rat)
  Entrez Gene: Rhot1 (a.k.a. 2210403N23Rik, Arht1, C430039G08Rik, Miro1); Rhot1
Terms and licenses: Academic/Nonprofit Terms; Industry Terms: Not Available to Industry
Depositor comments: Please visit https://doi.org/10.1101/2024.10.22.619706 for bioRxiv preprint.
How to cite: pLKO.1-scrambled-GFP was a gift from Cagla Eroglu (Addgene plasmid # 228736 ; http://n2t.net/addgene:228736 ; RRID:Addgene_228736)
